Addgene plasmid #57149: mPA-GFP-MyosinIIA-C-18
Purpose: Localization: Cytoskeleton, Excitation: 400 / 504, Emission: 515 / 517
Depositing lab: Michael Davidson. Depositing organization: Florida State University, Tallahassee.
Backbone
  Vector backbone: mPA-GFP-C1
  Backbone size w/o insert (bp): 4750
  Vector type: Mammalian Expression
  Selectable markers: Neomycin (select with G418)
Growth in bacteria
  Bacterial resistance: Kanamycin, 50 μg/mL
  Growth temperature: 37°C
  Growth strain: DH5alpha
  Copy number: High Copy
Gene/Insert
  Gene/Insert name: MyosinIIA (alt name: AJ312390)
  Species: M. musculus (mouse)
  Promoter: CMV
  Tag / fusion protein: mPA-GFP (N terminal on backbone)
  Cloning method: Unknown
  Sequencing primers: 5′ CMV-F; 3′ SV40pA-R
Terms and licenses: Academic/Nonprofit Terms; Industry Terms
Depositor comments: . Excitation = 400 / 504; Emission = 515 / 517
How to cite: mPA-GFP-MyosinIIA-C-18 was a gift from Michael Davidson (Addgene plasmid # 57149 ; http://n2t.net/addgene:57149 ; RRID:Addgene_57149)
