[The description below was written by a language model from this plasmid's Addgene catalogue record.]
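Description:
mPA-GFP-MyosinIIA-C-18 is a mammalian expression plasmid built on the mPA-GFP-C1 backbone (about 4.75 kb without the insert), a C1-style fluorescent protein fusion vector. It is maintained as a high-copy plasmid in E. coli under kanamycin selection. It also carries a neomycin resistance marker, so transfected mammalian cells can be selected with G418. The record gives no feature table, so the origin of replication and the other backbone elements are not itemised. The listed 3′ sequencing primer does imply an SV40 polyadenylation signal downstream of the insert.

The payload is mouse (M. musculus) myosin IIA, the non-muscle myosin II heavy chain isoform, expressed from the CMV promoter. The backbone supplies mPA-GFP as an N-terminal tag, so the fluorescent protein sits upstream of the myosin coding sequence. The "C-18" in the name probably denotes the C-type fusion orientation and an 18-residue linker, but the record does not say so. It also does not state the insert size or the cloning method.

mPA-GFP is a monomeric photoactivatable GFP. It is weakly fluorescent until illuminated with violet light, which matches the recorded excitation/emission pairs of roughly 400/515 nm before and 504/517 nm after activation. The construct is catalogued as a cytoskeleton localization marker. In practice, such a fusion allows a chosen subpopulation of myosin IIA to be photoactivated in a living cell, and its movement, turnover and incorporation into actomyosin structures can then be followed by fluorescence microscopy.
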