>Addgene plasmid #57149 | mPA-GFP-MyosinIIA-C-18 | depositor partial sequence | sequence record 88293 | insert sequence
GTGACCGCTCGAGCCGCTAGCGCTACCGGTCGCCACCATGGTGAGCAAGGGCGAGGAGCTGTTCACCGGG
GTGGTGCCCATCCTGGTCGAGCTGGACGGCGACGTAAACGGCCACAAGTTCAGCGTGTCCGGCGAGGGCG
AGGGCGATGCCACCTACGGCAAGCTGACCCTGAAGTTCATCTGCACCACCGGCAAGCTGCCCGTGCCCTG
GCCCACCCTCGTGACCACCTTCAGCTACGGCGTGCAGTGCTTCAGCCGCTACCCCGACCACATGAAGCAG
CACGACTTCTTCAAGTCCGCCATGCCCGAAGGCTACGTCCAGGAGCGCACCATCTTCTTCAAGGACGACG
GCAACTACAAGACCCGCGCCGAGGTGAAGTTCGAGGGCGACACCCTGGTGAACCGCATCGAGCTGAAGGG
CATCGACTTCAAGGAGGACGGCAACATCCTGGGGCACAAGCTGGAGTACAACTACAACAGCCACAACGTC
TATATCATGGCCGACAAGCAGAAGAACGGCATCAAGGCCAACTTCAAGATCCGCCACAACATCGAGGACG
GCAGCGTGCAGCTCGCCGACCACTACCAGCAGAACACCCCCATCGGCGACGGCCCCGTGCTGCTGCCCGA
CAACCACTACCTGAGCCACCAGTCCAAGCTGAGCAAAGACCCCAACGAGAAGCGCGATCACATGGTCCTG
CTGGAGTTCGTGACCGCCGCCGGGATCACTCTCGGCATGGACGAGCTGTACAAGTCCGGACTCAGATCTG
GCAGCGGTGGAGGCAGCGCATCCGGCGGAAGCGGAAGCGCTCAGCAGGCTGCAGACAAGTACCTCTATGT
GGATAAAAACTTCATCAATAACCCGCTGGCCCAAGCTGACTGGGCTGCCAAGAAGTTGGTATGGGTGCCT
TCCAGCAAGAATGGCTTTGAACCAGCCAGCCTCAAGGAGGAGGTGGGAGAAGAGGCCATTGTAGAGCTGG
TAGAGAATGGGAAGAAGGTGAAGGTGAACAAGGACGACATCCAGAAGATGAACCCACCCAAGTTCTCCAA
GGTGGAGGACATGGCAGAGCTCACGTGCCTCAACGAAGCTTCGGTGCTGCACAACCTCAAGGAGCGATAC
TACTCAGGGCTTATCTACACCTATTCAGGCCTGTTCTGTGTGGTCATCAACCCTTATAAGAACCTGCCCA
TCTACTCAGAGGAGATCGTGGAGATGTACAAGGGCAAGAAGAGGCACGAGATGCCACCCCACATCTACGC
CATCACAGATACTGCCTACCGGAGCATGATGCAGGACCGGGAAGATCAGTCCATCCTGTGCACGGGGGAG
TCTGGAGCAGGGAAGACAGAGAACACCAAGAAAGTCATCCAGTACCTGGCACATGTGGCCTCCTCACACA
AGAGCAAGAAGGACCAGGGGGAGTTGGAGCGGCAGCTGCTACAGGCCAACCCTATCCTAGAGGCCTTTGG
AAACGCCAAGACGGTGAAGAATGACAACTCCTCTCGATTCGGTAAATTCATTCGTATCAACTTTGATGTC
AATGGCTACATTGTTGGTGCCAACATTGAGACTTATCTTCTGGAGAAATCTCGTGCTATCCGCCAAGCCA
AAGAGGAGCGGACCTTCCACATCTTCTACTACCTGCTGTCTGGGGCCGGAGAACACCTGAAGACTGATCT
CCTGTTGGAGCCATACAACAAATACCGCTTCCTGTCCAACGGGCACGTCACCATCCCTGGGCAGCAGGAC
AAGGACATGTTCCAGGAGACAATGGAGGCCATGAGAATTATGGGTATCCCAGAGGATGAGCAGATGGGCT
TGCTGCGGGTCATCTCTGGGGTCCTTCAGCTTGGCAACATTGCCTTCAAGAAGGAGCGGAACACTGACCA
GGCGTCCATGCCGGACAACACAGCTGCTCAAAAGGTGTCCCACCTCCTGGGGATCAATGTGACCGACTTC
ACCAGAGGCATCCTCACCCCACGCATCAAGGTGGGCAGAGACTATGTGCAGAAGGCGCAGACTAAAGAGC
AGGCTGACTTTGCCATTGAGGCCTTGGCCAAGGCTACCTATGAGCGGATGTTCCGCTGGCTGGTGCTTCG
CATCAACAAAGCTCTGGACAAGACCAAGAGGCAGGGCGCCTCATTTATCGGGATACTGGACATCGCTGGC
TTTGAAATCTTTGATCTGAACTCCTTCGAGCAGCTGTGCATCAACTACACCAACGAGAAGCTGCAGCAGC
TGTTCAACCACACCATGTTCATCCTGGAGCAGGAGGAGTACCAGCGAGAGGGCATCGAGTGGAACTTCAT
CGACTTCGGCCTGGACCTGCAGCCCTGCATCGACCTCATTGAGAAGCCGGCGGGTCCCCCAGGCATCCTG
GCCCTGCTAGATGAGGAGTGCTGGTTTCCTAAGGCCACTGACAAGAGCTTCGTGGAGAAGGTGGTGCAGG
AGCAGGGCACCCACCCCAAGTTCCAGAAGCCCAAGCAACTGAAGGACAAGGCTGATTTCTGCATTATCCA
CTATGCCGGCAAGGTGGACTATAAAGCTGACGAGTGGCTGATGAAGAACATGGACCCCTTGAACGACAAC
ATCGCCACGCTGCTTCACCAGTCCTCAGACAAGTTTGTCTCTGAGCTGTGGAAGGATGTGGATCGGATCA
TTGGCTTGGACCAAGTGGCTGGAATGTCCGAGACAGCACTACCTGGTGCCTTCAAGACCCGGAAGGGCAT
GTTCCGTACTGTCGGACAGCTGTACAAGGAGCAGCTGGCCAAGCTCATGGCCACGTTGAGGAATACCAAC
CCCAACTTCGTGCGCTGCATCATTCCCAACCATGAGAAGAAGGCCGGCAAACTGGACCCGCACTTGGTGC
TGGACCAGCTGCGCTGCAATGGCGTCCTTGAGGGCATCCGGATCTGCCGCCAGGGCTTTCCCAACAGGGT
GGTCTTCCAGGAGTTCCGGCAGAGGTATGAGATCCTCACCCCCAACTCCATCCCGAAGGGCTTCATGGAT
GGCAAGCAAGCGTGTGTGCTCATGATCAAAGCCTTGGAGCTTGACAGCAACCTGTACCGCATCGGCCAGA
GCAAAGTGTTCTTCCGGGCAGGAGTGCTCGCCCACCTGGAGGAAGAGCGGGACCTGAAGATCACCGATGT
CATCATTGGCTTCCAGGCCTGCTGCAGGGGCTACCTGGCCAGGAAGGCCTTTGCCAAGAGGCAGCAACAG
CTGACCGCCATGAAGGTCCTACAGAGGAACTGTGCTGCGTACCTCAGGCTGCGCAACTGGCAGTGGTGGA
GGCTCTTCACCAAGGTCAAGCCCCTGTTGAACTCAATAAGACATGAGGATGAGCTGTTAGCCAAGGAGGC
GGAACTGACAAAGGTTCGAGAGAAACATCTGGCTGCAGAGAACAGGCTGACAGAGATGGAGACGATGCAG
TCTCAGCTCATGGCAGAGAAGCTGCAGCTTCAGGAGCAGCTGCAGGCGGAGACAGAGCTGTGTGCCGAGG
CTGAGGAGCTCCGGGCCCGTCTGACAGCGAAGAAGCAGGAGCTGGAGGAGATATGCCATGACCTGGAGGC
CAGGGTGGAGGAGGAGGAGGAGCGCTGCCAGTACCTGCAGGCCGAGAAGAAGAAGATGCAGCAGAACATC
CAGGAACTTGAGGAGCAGTTGGAGGAGGAGGAGAGCGCCCGGCAGAAGCTGCAGCTTGAGAAGGTGACCA
CCGAGGCCAAGCTGAAGAAACTGGAGGAGGACCAGATCATCATGGAGGACCAGAACTGCAAACTGGCCAA
GGAGAAGAAACTGCTGGAAGACAGAGTAGCTGAGTTCACTACCAACCTCATGGAAGAGGAGGAGAAGTCC
AAGAGCCTGGCCAAGCTCAAGAACAAGCACGAGGCAATGATCACCGACCTGGAAGAGCGCCTCCGTAGGG
AGGAGAAGCAGAGGCAGGAGTTGGAGAAGACCCGTCGCAAGCTGGAGGGAGACTCCACAGACCTCAGTGA
CCAGATTGCTGAGCTCCAGGCGCAGATAGCAGAGCTCAAGATGCAGCTGGCCAAGAAGGAGGAGGAGTTG
CAGGCTGCCTTGGCCAGAGTGGAAGAAGAAGCTGCTCAGAAGAATATGGCCCTGAAGAAGATCCGAGAAC
TGGAAACTCAGATATCTGAGCTCCAGGAGGACCTGGAGTCGGAGCGAGCCTCCAGGAATAAAGCCGAGAA
GCAGAAACGGGATCTGGGAGAGGAGCTGGAGGCGCTGAAGACAGAGCTGGAGGACACGCTGGACTCCACG
GCTGCCCAGCAGGAGCTGAGGTCGAAGCGTGAGCAGGAGGTGAGCATCCTGAAGAAGACTCTGGAGGACG
AGGCCAAGACCCATGAGGCCCAGATCCAGGAGATGAGGCAGAAGCACTCACAGGCTGTGGAGGAGCTGGC
AGATCAGTTGGAGCAGACGAAGCGGGTAAAAGCTACCCTTGAGAAGGCGAAGCAGACCCTGGAGAATGAG
CGGGGAGAGCTGGCCAATGAGGTGAAGGCCCTGCTGCAAGGCAAGGGCGACTCAGAGCACAAGCGCAAGA
AGGTGGAGGCGCAGCTGCAAGAACTGCAGGTCAAGTTCAGCGAGGGAGAGCGCGTGCGAACCGAACTGGC
CGACAAGGTCACCAAGCTGCAGGTTGAACTGGACAGTGTGACCGGTCTCCTTAGCCAGTCTGACAGCAAG
TCCAGCAAGCTTACGAAGGACTTCTCTGCGCTGGAGTCCCAGCTTCAGGACACACAGGAGTTGCTCCAGG
AGGAGAACCGGCAGAAGCTGAGCCTGAGCACCAAGCTCAAGCAGATGGAGGATGAGAAAAACTCCTTCAG
GGAGCAGCTGGAGGAGGAGGAGGAGGCCAAGCGCAACTTGGAGAAGCAGATCGCCACGCTCCATGCCCAG
GTGACCGACATGAAGAAGAAGATGGAGGACGGTGTAGGGTGCCTGGAGACTGCAGAGGAGGCGAAGCGGA
GGCTTCAGAAGGACTTGGAAGGCCTGAGCCAGCGGCTTGAGGAGAAGGTGGCTGCCTACGATAAGCTGGA
GAAGACCAAGACACGGCTGCAGCAGGAGCTGGACGACCTGCTGGTTGACCTGGACCACCAGCGGCAGAGC
GTCTCCAACCTGGAAAAGAAGCAGAAGAAGTTCGACCAGCTCCTAGCCGAGGAGAAGACCATCTCGGCCA
AGTATGCAGAGGAGCGTGACCGAGCTGAGGCTGAGGCCCGTGAGAAGGAGACAAAGGCGCTATCACTGGC
CCGGGCGCTTGAGGAGGCCATGGAGCAGAAGGCAGAGCTGGAGCGGCTCAACAAGCAGTTCCGCACGGAG
ATGGAGGACCTCATGAGCTCCAAGGATGACGTGGGCAAGAGTGTCCACGAGCTGGAGAAGTCCAAGCGGG
CCTTGGAGCAGCAGGTGGAGGAGATGAAGACCCAGCTGGAGGAGCTGGAGGATGAGCTGCAGGCCACGGA
GGATGCCAAGCTCCGCCTGGAGGTGAACCTGCAGGCCATGAAGGCCCAGTTTGAGCGGGATCTGCAGGGC
CGGGATGAACAGAGCGAGGAGAAGAAGAAGCAGCTGGTCAGACAGGTGCGGGAGATGGAGGCGGAGCTGG
AGGATGAGAGGAAGCAGCGCTCCATGGCCATGGCCGCACGCAAGAAACTGGAGATGGATCTGAAGGACCT
GGAGGCACACATTGACACAGCCAATAAGAACCGGGAAGAGGCCATCAAACAGCTGCGGAAGCTTCAGGCC
CAGATGAAGGACTGCATGCGGGAGCTGGACGACACGCGCGCCTCCCGGGAGGAGATCCTGGCGCAGGCCA
AGGAGAATGAGAAGAAGCTGAAGAGCATGGAGGCCGAGATGATTCAGCTGCAGGAGGAACTGGCAGCTGC
TGAGCGTGCTAAGCGTCAGGCCCAACAGGAACGGGACGAGCTGGCTGATGAGATCGCCAACAGCAGTGGC
AAAGGGGCCCTAGCATTAGAGGAGAAGCGGCGACTGGAGGCCCGCATTGCCCTGCTGGAGGAGGAGCTGG
AGGAGGAACAGGGCAACACGGAGCTGATCAACGATCGGCTGAAGAAGGCCAACCTGCAGATCGACCAAAT
AAACACCGACCTGAACCTGGAACGCAGCCACGCACAGAAGAATGAGAATGCGCGACAGCAGCTGGAACGC
CAGAACAAGGAGCTCAAGGCCAAGCTGCAGGAAATGGAGAGTGCTGTCAAGTCCAAATACAAGGCCTCCA
TCGCGGCCTTGGAGGCCAAAATTGCACAGCTGGAGGAACAGCTGGACAACGAGACCAAGGAGCGCCAGGC
AGCCTCCAAGCAGGTGCGCCGGACGGAGAAGAAGCTGAAGGACGTGCTGCTGCAGGTGGAGGACGAGCGG
AGGAACGCGGAACAGTTCAAGGACCAGGCTGACAAGGCGTCCACCCGCCTGAAGCAGCTTAAACGGCAGC
TAGAGGAGGCTGAAGAGGAGGCCCAGCGGGCCAATGCCTCACGCCGGAAGCTGCAGCGTGAGCTGGAAGA
TGCCACAGAGACCGCTGATGCTATGAACCGCGAGGTCAGCTCCCTGAAGAACAAACTGAGGCGTGGGGAC
CTGCCATTTGTCGTGACTCGCCGAATTGTTCGGAAAGGCACTGGCGACTGCTCAGACGAGGAGGTCGACG
GTAAAGCAGATGGGGCCGATGCCAAGGCAGCTGAATAGGAATTCTGCAGTCGACGGTACCGCGGGCCCGG
GATCCACCGGATCTAGATAACTGATCATAATCAGCCATACC
