>Addgene plasmid #57149 | mPA-GFP-MyosinIIA-C-18 | addgene partial sequence | sequence record 163094 | EGFP-C 5'-CATGGTCCTGCTGGAGTTCGTG-3'
GACGAGCTGTACAAGTCCGGACTCAGATCTGGCAGCGGTGGAGGCAGCGCATCCGGCGGAAGCGGAAGCG
CTCAGCAGGCTGCAGACAAGTACCTCTATGTGGATAAAAACTTCATCAATAACCCGCTGGCCCAAGCTGA
CTGGGCTGCCAAGAAGTTGGTATGGGTGCCTTCCAGCAAGAATGGCTTTGAACCAGCCAGCCTCAAGGAG
GAGGTGGGAGAAGAGGCCATTGTAGAGCTGGTAGAGAATGGGAAGAAGGTGAAGGTGAACAAGGACGACA
TCCAGAAGATGAACCCACCCAAGTTCTCCAAGGTGGAGGACATGGCAGAGCTCACGTGCCTCAACGAAGC
TTCGGTGCTGCACAACCTCAAGGAGCGATACTACTCAGGGCTTATCTACACCTATTCAGGCCTGTTCTGT
GTGGTCATCAACCCTTATAAGAACCTGCCCATCTACTCAGAGGAGATCGTGGAGATGTACAAGGGCAAGA
AGAGGCACGAGATGCCACCCCACATCTACGCCATCACAGATACTGCCTACCGGAGCATGATGCAGGACCG
GGAAGATCAGTCCATCCTGTGCACGGGGGAGTCTGGAGCAGGGAAGACAGAGAACACCAAGAAAGTCATC
CAGTACCTGGCACATGTGGCCTCCTCACACAAGAGCAAGAAGGACCAGGGGGAGTTGGAGCGGCAGCTGC
TACAGGCCAACCCTATCCTAGAGGCCTTTGGAAACGCCAAGACGGTGAAGAATGACAACTCCTCTCGATT
CGGTAAATTCATTCGTATCAACTTTGATGTCAATGGCTAC
